>Addgene plasmid #225478 | pcDNA3puro-EGFP-GAPDH-Tudor-R rich | addgene full sequence | sequence record 448153 | Addgene NGS Result
GACGGATCGGGAGATCTCCCGATCCCCTATGGTGCACTCTCAGTACAATCTGCTCTGATGCCGCATAGTT
AAGCCAGTATCTGCTCCCTGCTTGTGTGTTGGAGGTCGCTGAGTAGTGCGCGAGCAAAATTTAAGCTACA
ACAAGGCAAGGCTTGACCGACAATTGCATGAAGAATCTGCTTAGGGTTAGGCGTTTTGCGCTGCTTCGCG
ATGTACGGGCCAGATATACGCGTTGACATTGATTATTGACTAGTTATTAATAGTAATCAATTACGGGGTC
ATTAGTTCATAGCCCATATATGGAGTTCCGCGTTACATAACTTACGGTAAATGGCCCGCCTGGCTGACCG
CCCAACGACCCCCGCCCATTGACGTCAATAATGACGTATGTTCCCATAGTAACGCCAATAGGGACTTTCC
ATTGACGTCAATGGGTGGAGTATTTACGGTAAACTGCCCACTTGGCAGTACATCAAGTGTATCATATGCC
AAGTACGCCCCCTATTGACGTCAATGACGGTAAATGGCCCGCCTGGCATTATGCCCAGTACATGACCTTA
TGGGACTTTCCTACTTGGCAGTACATCTACGTATTAGTCATCGCTATTACCATGGTGATGCGGTTTTGGC
AGTACATCAATGGGCGTGGATAGCGGTTTGACTCACGGGGATTTCCAAGTCTCCACCCCATTGACGTCAA
TGGGAGTTTGTTTTGGCACCAAAATCAACGGGACTTTCCAAAATGTCGTAACAACTCCGCCCCATTGACG
CAAATGGGCGGTAGGCGTGTACGGTGGGAGGTCTATATAAGCAGAGCTCTCTGGCTAACTAGAGAACCCA
CTGCTTACTGGCTTATCGAAATTAATACGACTCACTATAGGGAGACCCAAGCTGGCTAGCAACCATGGTG
AGCAAGGGCGAGGAGCTGTTCACCGGGGTGGTGCCCATCCTGGTCGAGCTGGACGGCGACGTAAACGGCC
ACAAGTTCAGCGTGTCTGGCGAGGGCGAGGGCGATGCCACCTACGGCAAGCTGACCCTGAAGTTCATCTG
CACCACCGGCAAGCTGCCCGTGCCCTGGCCCACCCTCGTGACCACCCTGACCTACGGCGTGCAGTGCTTC
AGCCGCTACCCCGACCACATGAAGCAGCACGACTTCTTCAAGTCCGCCATGCCCGAAGGCTACGTCCAGG
AGCGCACCATCTTCTTCAAGGACGACGGCAACTACAAGACCCGCGCCGAGGTGAAGTTCGAGGGCGACAC
CCTGGTGAACCGCATCGAGCTGAAGGGCATCGACTTCAAGGAGGACGGCAACATCCTGGGGCACAAGCTG
GAGTACAACTACAACAGCCACAACGTCTATATCATGGCCGACAAGCAGAAGAACGGCATCAAGGCGAACT
TCAAGATCCGCCACAACATCGAGGACGGCAGCGTGCAGCTCGCCGACCACTACCAGCAGAACACCCCCAT
CGGCGACGGCCCCGTGCTGCTGCCCGACAACCACTACCTGAGCACCCAGTCCGCCCTGAGCAAAGACCCC
AACGAGAAGCGCGATCACATGGTCCTGCTGGAGTTCGTGACCGCCGCCGGGATCACTCTCGGCATGGACG
AGCTGTACAAGGGGAAGGTGAAGGTCGGAGTCAACGGATTTGGTCGTATTGGGCGCCTGGTCACCAGGGC
TGCTTTTAACTCTGGTAAAGTGGATATTGTTGCCATCAATGACCCCTTCATTGACCTCAACTACATGGTT
TACATGTTCCAATATGATTCCACCCATGGCAAATTCCATGGCACCGTCAAGGCTGAGAACGGGAAGCTTG
TCATCAATGGAAATCCCATCACCATCTTCCAGGAGCGAGATCCCTCCAAAATCAAGTGGGGCGATGCTGG
CGCTGAGTACGTCGTGGAGTCCACTGGCGTCTTCACCACCATGGAGAAGGCTGGGGCTCATTTGCAGGGG
GGAGCCAAAAGGGTCATCATCTCTGCCCCCTCTGCTGACGCCCCCATGTTCGTCATGGGTGTGAACCATG
AGAAGTATGACAACAGCCTCAAGATCATCAGCAATGCCTCCTGCACCACCAACTGCTTAGCACCCCTGGC
CAAGGTCATCCATGACAACTTTGGTATCGTGGAAGGACTCATGACCACAGTCCATGCCATCACTGCCACC
CAGAAGACTGTGGATGGCCCCTCCGGGAAACTGTGGCGTGATGGCCGCGGGGCTCTCCAGAACATCATCC
CTGCCTCTACTGGCGCTGCCAAGGCTGTGGGCAAGGTCATCCCTGAGCTGAACGGGAAGCTCACTGGCAT
GGCCTTCCGTGTCCCCACTGCCAACGTGTCAGTGGTGGACCTGACCTGCCGTCTAGAAAAACCTGCCAAA
TATGATGACATCAAGAAGGTGGTGAAGCAGGCGTCGGAGGGCCCCCTCAAGGGCATCCTGGGCTACACTG
AGCACCAGGTGGTCTCCTCTGACTTCAACAGCGACACCCACTCCTCCACCTTTGACGCTGGGGCTGGCAT
TGCCCTCAACGACCACTTTGTCAAGCTCATTTCCTGGTATGACAACGAATTTGGCTACAGCAACAGGGTG
GTGGACCTCATGGCCCACATGGCCTCCAAGGAGATGTGGAAACCTGGAGATGAATGTTTTGCACTTTATT
GGGAAGACAACAAGTTTTACCGGGCAGAAGTTGAAGCCCTCCATTCTTCGGGTATGACAGCAGTTGTTAA
ATTCATTGACTACGGAAACTATGAAGAGGTGCTACTGAGCAATATCAAGCCCATTCAAACAGAGGCATGG
GAGGAAGAAGGCACCTACGATCAAACTCTGGAGTTCCGTAGGGGAGGTGATGGCCAGCCAAGACGATCCA
CTCGGCCAACCCAACAGTTTTACCAACCACCCCGGGCTCGGAACTAAGAATTCTGCAGATATCCAGCACA
GTGGCGGCCGCTCGAGTCTAGAGGGCCCGTTTAAACCCGCTGATCAGCCTCGACTGTGCCTTCTAGTTGC
CAGCCATCTGTTGTTTGCCCCTCCCCCGTGCCTTCCTTGACCCTGGAAGGTGCCACTCCCACTGTCCTTT
CCTAATAAAATGAGGAAATTGCATCGCATTGTCTGAGTAGGTGTCATTCTATTCTGGGGGGTGGGGTGGG
GCAGGACAGCAAGGGGGAGGATTGGGAAGACAATAGCAGGCATGCTGGGGATGCGGTGGGCTCTATGGCT
TCTGAGGCGGAAAGAACCAGCTGGGGCTCTAGGGGGTATCCCC
[124 nt withheld, positions 3264-3387]
C
[91 nt withheld, positions 3389-3479]
A
[49 nt withheld, positions 3481-3529]
CCTTTGACGTTGGAGTCCACGTTCTTT
[37 nt withheld, positions 3557-3593]
ACCCTATCTCGGTCTATTCTTTTGATTTATAAGGGATTTTGCCGATTTCGGCCTATTGGTTAAAAAATGA
GCTGATTTAACAAAAATTTAACGCGAATTAATTCTGTGGAATGTGTGTCAGTTAGGGTGTGGAAAGTCCC
CAGGCTCCCCAGCAGGCAGAAGTATGCAAAGCATGCATCTCAATTAGTCAGCAACCAGGTGTGGAAAGTC
CCCAGGCTCCCCAGCAGGCAGAAGTATGCAAAGCATGCATCTCAATTAGTCAGCAACCATAGTCCCGCCC
CTAACTCCGCCCATCCCGCCCCTAACTCCGCCCAGTTCCGCCCATTCTCCGCCCCATGGCTGACTAATTT
TTTTTATTTATGCAGAGGCCGAGGCCGCCTCTGCCTCTGAGCTATTCCAGAAGTAGTGAGGAGGCTTTTT
TGGAGGCCTAGGCTTTTGCAAAAAGCTCCCAACCATGACCGAGTACAAGCCCACGGTGCGCCTCGCCACC
CGCGACGACGTCCCCAGGGCCGTACGCACCCTCGCCGCCGCGTTCGCCGACTACCCCGCCACGCGCCACA
CCGTCGATCCGGACCGCCACATCGAGCGGGTCACCGAGCTGCAAGAACTCTTCCTCACGCGCGTCGGGCT
CGACATCGGCAAGGTGTGGGTCGCGGACGACGGCGCCGCGGTGGCGGTCTGGACCACGCCGGAGAGCGTC
GAAGCGGGGGCGGTGTTCGCCGAGATCGGCCCGCGCATGGCCGAGTTGAGCGGTTCCCGGCTGGCCGCGC
AGCAACAGATGGAAGGCCTCCTGGCGCCGCACCGGCCCAAGGAGCCCGCGTGGTTCCTGGCCACCGTCGG
CGTCTCGCCCGACCACCAGGGCAAGGGTCTGGGCAGCGCCGTCGTGCTCCCCGGAGTGGAGGCGGCCGAG
CGCGCCGGGGTGCCCGCCTTCCTGGAGACCTCCGCGCCCCGCAACCTCCCCTTCTACGAGCGGCTCGGCT
TCACCGTCACCGCCGACGTCGAGGTGCCCGAAGGACCGCGCACCTGGTGCATGACCCGCAAGCCCGGTGC
CTGAGCGGGACTCTGGGGTTCGAAATGACCGACCAAGCGACGCCCAACCTGCCATCACGAGATTTCGATT
CCACCGCCGCCTTCTATGAAAGGTTGGGCTTCGGAATCGTTTTCCGGGACGCCGGCTGGATGATCCTCCA
GCGCGGGGATCTCATGCTGGAGTTCTTCGCCCACCCCAACTTGTTTATTGCAGCTTATAATGGTTACAAA
TAAAGCAATAGCATCACAAATTTCACAAATAAAGCATTTTTTTCACTGCATTCTAGTTGTGGTTTGTCCA
AACTCATCAATGTATCTTATCATGTCTGTATACCGTCGACCTCTAGCTAGAGCTTGGCGTAATCATGGTC
ATAGCTGTTTCCTGTGTGAAATTGTTATCCGCTCACAATTCCACACAACATACGAGCCGGAAGCATAAAG
TGTAAAGCCTGGGGTGCCTAATGAGTGAGCTAACTCACATTAATTGCGTTGCGCTCACTGCCCGCTTTCC
AGTCGGGAAACCTGTCGTGCCAGCTGCATTAATGAATCGGCCAACGCGCGGGGAGAGGCGGTTTGCGTAT
TGGGCGCTCTTCCGCTTCCTCGCTCACTGACTCGCTGCGCTCGGTCGTTCGGCTGCGGCGAGCGGTATCA
GCTCACTCAAAGGCGGTAATACGGTTATCCACAGAATCAGGGGATAACGCAGGAAAGAACATGTGAGCAA
AAGGCCAGCAAAAGGCCAGGAACCGTAAAAAGGCCGCGTTGCTGGCGTTTTTCCATAGGCTCCGCCCCCC
TGACGAGCATCACAAAAATCGACGCTCAAGTCAGAGGTGGCGAAACCCGACAGGACTATAAAGATACCAG
GCGTTTCCCCCTGGAAGCTCCCTCGTGCGCTCTCCTGTTCCGACCCTGCCGCTTACCGGATACCTGTCCG
CCTTTCTCCCTTCGGGAAGCGTGGCGCTTTCTCATAGCTCACGCTGTAGGTATCTCAGTTCGGTGTAGGT
CGTTCGCTCCAAGCTGGGCTGTGTGCACGAACCCCCCGTTCAGCCCGACCGCTGCGCCTTATCCGGTAAC
TATCGTCTTGAGTCCAACCCGGTAAGACACGACTTATCGCCACTGGCAGCAGCCACTGGTAACAGGATTA
GCAGAGCGAGGTATGTAGGCGGTGCTACAGAGTTCTTGAAGTGGTGGCCTAACTACGGCTACACTAGAAG
AACAGTATTTGGTATCTGCGCTCTGCTGAAGCCAGTTACCTTCGGAAAAAGAGTTGGTAGCTCTTGATCC
GGCAAACAAACCACCGCTGGTAGCGGTGGTTTTTTTGTTTGCAAGCAGCAGATTACGCGCAGAAAAAAAG
GATCTCAAGAAGATCCTTTGATCTTTTCTACGGGGTCTGACGCTCAGTGGAACGAAAACTCACGTTAAGG
GATTTTGGTCATGAGATTATCAAAAAGGATCTTCACCTAGATCCTTTTAAATTAAAAATGAAGTTTTAAA
TCAATCTAAAGTATATATGAGTAAACTTGGTCTGACAGTTACCAATGCTTAATCAGTGAGGCACCTATCT
CAGCGATCTGTCTATTTCGTTCATCCATAGTTGCCTGACTCCCCGTCGTGTAGATAACTACGATACGGGA
GGGCTTACCATCTGGCCCCAGTGCTGCAATGATACCGCGAGACCCACGCTCACCGGCTCCAGATTTATCA
GCAATAAACCAGCCAGCCGGAAGGGCCGAGCGCAGAAGTGGTCCTGCAACTTTATCCGCCTCCATCCAGT
CTATTAATTGTTGCCGGGAAGCTAGAGTAAGTAGTTCGCCAGTTAATAGTTTGCGCAACGTTGTTGCCAT
TGCTACAGGCATCGTGGTGTCACGCTCGTCGTTTGGTATGGCTTCATTCAGCTCCGGTTCCCAACGATCA
AGGCGAGTTACATGATCCCCCATGTTGTGCAAAAAAGCGGTTAGCTCCTTCGGTCCTCCGATCGTTGTCA
GAAGTAAGTTGGCCGCAGTGTTATCACTCATGGTTATGGCAGCACTGCATAATTCTCTTACTGTCATGCC
ATCCGTAAGATGCTTTTCTGTGACTGGTGAGTACTCAACCAAGTCATTCTGAGAATAGTGTATGCGGCGA
CCGAGTTGCTCTTGCCCGGCGTCAATACGGGATAATACCGCGCCACATAGCAGAACTTTAAAAGTGCTCA
TCATTGGAAAACGTTCTTCGGGGCGAAAACTCTCAAGGATCTTACCGCTGTTGAGATCCAGTTCGATGTA
ACCCACTCGTGCACCCAACTGATCTTCAGCATCTTTTACTTTCACCAGCGTTTCTGGGTGAGCAAAAACA
GGAAGGCAAAATGCCGCAAAAAAGGGAATAAGGGCGACACGGAAATGTTGAATACTCATACTCTTCCTTT
TTCAATATTATTGAAGCATTTATCAGGGTTATTGTCTCATGAGCGGATACATATTTGAATGTATTTAGAA
AAATAAACAAATAGGGGTTCCGCGCACATTTCCCCGAAAAGTGCCACCTGACGTC
Features (pLannotate 1.2.2; 22 found; start..end, strand, type, name):
     28..80      -  misc_feature   bom (fragment): basis of mobility region from pBR322
    235..614     +  enhancer       CMV enhancer: human cytomegalovirus immediate early enhancer
    615..818     +  promoter       CMV promoter: human cytomegalovirus (CMV) immediate early promoter
    814..847     +  LTR            5' LTR (truncated) (fragment): truncated 5' long terminal repeat (LTR) from HIV-1
    863..881     +  promoter       T7 promoter: promoter for bacteriophage T7 RNA polymerase
    905..1621    +  CDS            EGFP: EGFP is a basic (constitutively fluorescent) green fluorescent protein published in 1996, derived from Aequorea victoria. It is reported to be a rapidly-maturing weak dimer with moderate acid sensitivity.
   1622..2623    +  CDS            GAPDH: G3P_HUMAN - Also known as GAPD From Homo sapiens (Human).
   2609..2914    +  CDS            TDRD3 (fragment): TDRD3_HUMAN - Experimental evidence at protein level: Swiss-Prot protein existence level 1. Scaffolding protein that specifically recognizes and binds dimethylarginine-containing proteins. In nucleus, acts as a coactivator: recognizes and binds asymmetric dimethylation on the core histone tails associated with transcriptional activation (H3R17me2a and H4R3me2a) and recruits proteins at these arginine-methylated loci. In cytoplasm, may play a role in the assembly and/or disassembly of mRNA stress granules and in the regulation of translation of target mRNAs by binding Arg/Gly-rich motifs (GAR)
   2994..3218    +  polyA_signal   bGH poly(A) signal: bovine growth hormone polyadenylation signal
   3222..3243    +  promoter       SV40 promoter (fragment): SV40 enhancer and early promoter
   3264..3692    +  rep_origin     f1 ori (sequence partly withheld): f1 bacteriophage origin of replication; arrow indicates direction of (+) strand synthesis
   3706..4035    +  promoter       SV40 promoter: SV40 enhancer and early promoter
   4048..4647    +  CDS            PuroR: puromycin N-acetyltransferase; pac from Streptomyces alboniger; confers resistance to puromycin
   4668..4826    +  CDS            ble (fragment): BLE_KLEPN - Experimental evidence at protein level: Swiss-Prot protein existence level 1. Binding protein with a strong affinity to the bleomycin family of antibiotics. Binds to CL990; an antimitotic-antibiotic compound. From Klebsiella pneumoniae.
   4821..4942    +  polyA_signal   SV40 poly(A) signal: SV40 polyadenylation signal
   5015..5031    -  protein_bind   lac operator: The lac repressor binds to the lac operator to inhibit transcription in E. coli. This inhibition can be relieved by adding lactose or isopropyl-β-D-thiogalactopyranoside (IPTG). lac repressor encoded by lacI
   5039..5069    -  promoter       lac promoter: promoter for the E. coli lac operon
   5084..5105    -  protein_bind   CAP binding site: CAP binding activates transcription in the presence of cAMP. E. coli catabolite activator protein
   5118..5210    -  CDS            lacI (fragment): lac repressor; lacI; The lac repressor binds to the lac operator to inhibit transcription in E. coli. This inhibition can be relieved by adding lactose or isopropyl-β-D-thiogalactopyranoside (IPTG).
   5393..5981    -  rep_origin     ori: high-copy-number ColE1/pMB1/pBR322/pUC origin of replication
   6152..7012    -  CDS            AmpR: β-lactamase; bla; confers resistance to ampicillin, carbenicillin, and related antibiotics
   7013..7117    -  promoter       AmpR promoter: bla
