[The description below was written by a language model from this plasmid's Addgene catalogue record and pLannotate feature annotations shown in this document.]
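Description:
pcDNA3puro-EGFP-GAPDH-Tudor-R rich is a 7,148 nt mammalian expression plasmid built on a pcDNA3-puro backbone, a pcDNA3-type vector carrying a puromycin marker. In E. coli it is maintained at high copy through a ColE1/pUC-type origin and selected with ampicillin via the β-lactamase gene and its native promoter. An f1 phage origin is also present. For selection in mammalian cells, an SV40 enhancer/early promoter drives puromycin N-acetyltransferase, followed by an SV40 polyadenylation signal. The short ble fragment annotated just downstream of PuroR, together with the lac promoter/operator, lacI and bom fragments, appear to be non-functional backbone remnants.

The payload is a single open reading frame placed under the human CMV immediate early enhancer and promoter and terminated by the bovine growth hormone poly(A) signal. A T7 promoter sits just upstream of the coding region. The frame begins with a green fluorescent protein, annotated as EGFP and described in the catalogue as monomeric mEGFP. This is fused at its C-terminus to human GAPDH, which is followed by a roughly 300 nt fragment of human TDRD3, recorded as its Tudor and arginine-rich regions. TDRD3 is a scaffolding protein whose Tudor domain recognises dimethylarginine-containing proteins, so the fusion attaches these TDRD3 regions to fluorescently tagged GAPDH. The insert was assembled by Gibson cloning.

The stated purpose is simply to express the mEGFP-GAPDH-Tudor-R fusion in mammalian cells, and the GFP tag would allow the protein to be followed by fluorescence. The plasmid comes from a study of the FXR1 network as a signalling scaffold for actomyosin remodelling, but the record does not describe the specific experiment.
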