Addgene plasmid #225478: pcDNA3puro-EGFP-GAPDH-Tudor-R rich
Purpose: Express mEGFP-GAPDH-Tudor-R fusion
Depositing lab: Christine Mayr. Depositing organization: Memorial Sloan-Kettering Cancer Center. Publication: The FXR1 network acts as signaling scaffold for actomyosin remodeling. Chen X, Fansler MM, Janjoš U, Ule J, Mayr C. Cell. 5 August 2024. doi: 10.1016/j.cell.2024.07.015. PubMed 37961296.
Backbone
  Vector backbone: pcDNA3-puro
  Backbone manufacturer: Mayr Lab
  Vector type: Mammalian Expression
Growth in bacteria
  Bacterial resistance: Ampicillin, 100 μg/mL
  Growth temperature: 37°C
  Growth strain: DH5alpha
  Copy number: High Copy
Gene/Insert
  Gene/Insert name: GAPDH fused with Tudor and R-rich regions of TDRD3
  Species: H. sapiens (human)
  Entrez Gene: GAPDH (a.k.a. G3PD, GAPD, HEL-S-162eP)
  Promoter: CMV
  Tag / fusion protein: mEGFP (N terminal on insert)
  Cloning method: Gibson Cloning
Terms and licenses: Academic/Nonprofit Terms; Industry Terms: Not Available to Industry
Depositor comments: Please visit https://doi.org/10.1101/2023.11.05.565677 for bioRxiv preprint.
How to cite: pcDNA3puro-EGFP-GAPDH-Tudor-R rich was a gift from Christine Mayr (Addgene plasmid # 225478 ; http://n2t.net/addgene:225478 ; RRID:Addgene_225478)
